Addgene plasmid #217068: pMV-hAT-1B_PM
Purpose: Donor plasmid of hAT-1B_PM Transposon
Depositing lab: Haoyi Wang. Depositing organization: Institute of Zoology, Chinese Academy of Sciences. Publication: Heterologous survey of 130 DNA transposons in human cells highlights their functional divergence and expands the genome engineering toolbox. Zhang T, Tan S, Tang N, Li Y, Zhang C, Sun J, Guo Y, Gao H, Cai Y, Sun W, Wang C, Fu L, Ma H, Wu Y, Hu X, Zhang X, Gee P, Yan W, Zhao Y, Chen Q, Guo B, Wang H, Zhang YE. Cell. 2024 Jul 11;187(14):3741-3760.e30. doi: 10.1016/j.cell.2024.05.007. Epub 2024 Jun 5. PubMed 38843831.
Backbone
  Vector backbone: pMV
  Vector type: Mammalian Expression
Growth in bacteria
  Bacterial resistance: Ampicillin, 100 μg/mL
  Growth temperature: 37°C
  Growth strain: DH5alpha
  Copy number: High Copy
Gene/Insert
  Gene/Insert name: TIRs of hAT-1B_PM transposon (alt name: hAT-1B_PM)
  Species: Synthetic
  Cloning method: Restriction Enzyme; 5′ cloning site Unknown (unknown if destroyed); 3′ cloning site Unknown (unknown if destroyed)
Terms and licenses: Academic/Nonprofit Terms; Industry Terms: Not Available to Industry
How to cite: pMV-hAT-1B_PM was a gift from Haoyi Wang (Addgene plasmid # 217068 ; http://n2t.net/addgene:217068 ; RRID:Addgene_217068)
