[The description below was written by a language model from this plasmid's Addgene catalogue record and pLannotate feature annotations shown in this document.]
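Description:
pMV-hAT-1B_PM is the donor plasmid for the hAT-1B_PM DNA transposon, built on the pMV backbone and catalogued as a mammalian expression vector. It is a 5,683 nt high-copy plasmid that replicates in E. coli from a ColE1/pUC-type origin and is selected with ampicillin through the bla gene and its native promoter. A short lacZα remnant is left over from the cloning backbone.

The recorded insert is the synthetic terminal inverted repeats (TIRs) of hAT-1B_PM, the end sequences that a cognate transposase recognises to excise and integrate whatever lies between them. The automated annotation does not mark the TIRs themselves, so their exact positions are not given. It does place a fragment with similarity to human ZBED8 (Buster3), a hAT-transposase-derived protein, upstream of the reporter cassette. This most likely reflects residual transposon-derived sequence retained in the left end rather than an intended coding region, although the record does not say so.

The annotated cargo is a mouse PGK promoter driving puromycin N-acetyltransferase, followed by EGFP and a bGH polyadenylation signal. The short gap between the two coding regions suggests a linked, single-transcript design, but no linker element is annotated. No transposase gene is listed, so the enzyme would be supplied in trans from a separate helper construct. In that arrangement, stable puromycin resistance and EGFP fluorescence report integration of the cassette into the host genome. This fits the plasmid's origin in a survey of DNA transposon activity in human cells aimed at finding new genome engineering tools.
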