Features (pLannotate 1.2.2; 9 found; start..end, strand, type, name):
    118..138     -  CDS            lacZα (fragment): LacZα fragment of β-galactosidase; lacZ fragment
    601..1221    +  CDS            ZBED8 (fragment): ZBED8_HUMAN - Also known as Buster3, C5orf54. Experimental evidence at protein level: Swiss-Prot protein existence level 1. From Homo sapiens (Human).
   1332..1831    +  promoter       PGK promoter: mouse phosphoglycerate kinase 1 promoter
   1856..2450    +  CDS            PuroR (fragment): puromycin N-acetyltransferase; pac from Streptomyces alboniger; confers resistance to puromycin
   2514..3233    +  CDS            EGFP: the original enhanced GFP (Yang et al., 1996) mammalian codon-optimized
   3261..3485    +  polyA_signal   bGH poly(A) signal: bovine growth hormone polyadenylation signal
   3985..4573    -  rep_origin     ori: high-copy-number ColE1/pMB1/pBR322/pUC origin of replication
   4744..5604    -  CDS            AmpR: β-lactamase; bla; confers resistance to ampicillin, carbenicillin, and related antibiotics
   5605..26      -  promoter       AmpR promoter (across the origin): bla
>Addgene plasmid #217068 | pMV-hAT-1B_PM | addgene full sequence | sequence record 443306 | Addgene NGS Result
AAAAATAAACAAATAGGGGTTCCGCGCACATTTCCCCGAAAAGTGCCACCTGACGTCTAAGAAACCATTA
TTATCATGACATTAACCTATAAAAATAGGCGTATCACGAGGCCCTTTCGTTGTAAAACGACGGCCAGTCG
AACCACGCAATGCGTCTCGATCCGCAGTGTCTTGCGTCTCTCAATTGCTCTAGAGCAGTGGTTCTTAAGC
TGGGTTCGATCGAACCCCAGGGGTTCGTTGAGTCACTCTCCGGGGTTCGGCAGGGGTCAAGACACACACA
GTATAGCAGCCCGGTTCGCACTAGCAATGTCGGGCCGTTTTTGTCGGCCGTCAAAAAATTGGCAACACAC
AATTTTTCTTCGCCGTGTTAGATTACAAATATTTAGTTGCTTAGTAAAAATGTGTTACACAAAATAAATT
CAGCCCACTTGTATTATTCGTGACGTCACGCTCCGCTTGGCCATCATTGGCTGCAGCTGATCACGCCACA
TTGCGTGATCAGGAACTTGGTGCGCTCAGTAGTCGACTTGTGGCTGTTGTGATTGTACGTCATTTGTGAT
TTTCTTTTAATCTTTCAATCCCTTCATACTAACTATGTCGAGCAAAAAAAGAAAGTGGTTGGACGAATAC
GTACAATATGGATTCACGTGTATAAAGGAACGTGATGGGAGTCAGCGTCCTCAATGCATGATTTGCAATG
CCAAGTTGAGCAATTCTAGTCTAGCACCGGCAAAACTAAAGGAACACTTCCTAAAGCTGCATGGAGATGG
GAAATACAAGAACACAACGCTCGCTGAATTCAAGGTGAAGAGAGCCAGATTCGATGAAAAGGCTACTCTG
CCTGTTCTCGGCTTTGTACCCATCGACAAACCGATCCTCACAGCATCGTACGAAGTTGCGTACCTGATCG
CAAAGCAGGGCAAACCACACACCATTGGTGAAACACTCGTAAAACCAGCTGCGTTGAAGATGGCGAATAT
CATGCTGGGAAAAGCTGCTGAAGATAAGTTATCCCAAATTCCTCTTTCAAATGACACTATCAGCAGCAGA
ATAGACGACATGAGCGATGACATCTTGGCTCAAGTAGTTGCAGATCTGATTTCAAGCCCAGCAAAATTCA
GCCTCCAACTCGACGAGACCACCGACGTTTCCAATCTAAGCCAGCTTGTTGTATTCGTGCGCTATATGAA
AGACGACGTGATAAAGGAAGATTTTTTTTATTTTGTAAGCCTCTTACAACAACAACCAAGGCAGTCGATG
TGAAGAAACTCGTGGATGACTTCTTCAGAGACAACGATCTTTCGTGGAATACCGGTGCTAGCAATTCTAC
CGGGTAGGGGAGGCGCTTTTCCCAAGGCAGTCTGGAGCATGCGCTTTAGCAGCCCCGCTGGGCACTTGGC
GCTACACAAGTGGCCTCTGGCCTCGCACACATTCCACATCCACCGGTAGGCGCCAACCGGCTCCGTTCTT
TGGTGGCCCCTTCGCGCCACCTTCTACTCCTCCCCTAGTCAGGAAGTTCCCCCCCGCCCCGCAGCTCGCG
TCGTGCAGGACGTGACAAATGGAAGTAGCACGTCTCACTAGTCTCGTGCAGATGGACAGCACCGCTGAGC
AATGGAAGCGGGTAGGCCTTTGGGGCAGCGGCCAATAGCAGCTTTGCTCCTTCGCTTTCTGGGCTCAGAG
GCTGGGAAGGGGTGGGTCCGGGGGCGGGCTCAGGGGCGGGCTCAGGGGCGGGGCGGGCGCCCGAAGGTCC
TCCGGAGGCCCGGCATTCTGCACGCTTCAAAAGCGCACGTCTGCCGCGCTGTTCTCCTCTTCCTCATCTC
CGGGCCTTTCGACCTGCAGCCAACGCCACCATGGGGACCGAGTACAAGCCCACGGTGCGCCTCGCCACCC
GCGACGACGTCCCCCGGGCCGTACGCACCCTCGCCGCCGCGTTCGCCGACTACCCCGCCACGCGCCACAC
CGTCGACCCGGACCGCCACATCGAGCGGGTCACCGAGCTGCAAGAACTCTTCCTCACGCGCGTCGGGCTC
GACATCGGCAAGGTGTGGGTCGCGGACGACGGCGCCGCGGTGGCGGTCTGGACCACGCCGGAGAGCGTCG
AAGCGGGGGCGGTGTTCGCCGAGATCGGCCCGCGCATGGCCGAGTTGAGCGGTTCCCGGCTGGCCGCGCA
GCAACAGATGGAAGGCCTCCTGGCGCCGCACCGGCCCAAGGAGCCCGCGTGGTTCCTGGCCACCGTCGGC
GTCTCGCCCGACCACCAGGGCAAGGGTCTGGGCAGCGCCGTCGTGCTCCCCGGAGTGGAGGCGGCCGAGC
GCGCCGGGGTGCCCGCCTTCCTGGAGACCTCCGCGCCCCGCAACCTCCCCTTCTACGAGCGGCTCGGCTT
CACCGTCACCGCCGACGTCGAGGTGCCCGAAGGACCGCGCACCTGGTGCATGACCCGCAAGCCCGGTGCC
ATCGATGCCACTAACTTCTCCCTGTTGAAACAAGCAGGGGATGTCGAAGAGAATCCCGGGCCAATGGTGA
GCAAGGGCGAGGAGCTGTTCACCGGGGTGGTGCCCATCCTGGTCGAGCTGGACGGCGACGTAAACGGCCA
CAAGTTCAGCGTGTCCGGCGAGGGCGAGGGCGATGCCACCTACGGCAAGCTGACCCTGAAGTTCATCTGC
ACCACCGGCAAGCTGCCCGTGCCCTGGCCCACCCTCGTGACCACCCTGACCTACGGCGTGCAGTGCTTCA
GCCGCTACCCCGACCACATGAAGCAGCACGACTTCTTCAAGTCCGCCATGCCCGAAGGCTACGTCCAGGA
GCGCACCATCTTCTTCAAGGACGACGGCAACTACAAGACCCGCGCCGAGGTGAAGTTCGAGGGCGACACC
CTGGTGAACCGCATCGAGCTGAAGGGCATCGACTTCAAGGAGGACGGCAACATCCTGGGGCACAAGCTGG
AGTACAACTACAACAGCCACAACGTCTATATCATGGCCGACAAGCAGAAGAACGGCATCAAGGTGAACTT
CAAGATCCGCCACAACATCGAGGACGGCAGCGTGCAGCTCGCCGACCACTACCAGCAGAACACCCCCATC
GGCGACGGCCCCGTGCTGCTGCCCGACAACCACTACCTGAGCACCCAGTCCGCCCTGAGCAAAGACCCCA
ACGAGAAGCGCGATCACATGGTCCTGCTGGAGTTCGTGACCGCCGCCGGGATCACTCTCGGCATGGACGA
GCTGTACAAGTAATTAATTAAGCTCGCTGATCAGCCTCGACTGTGCCTTCTAGTTGCCAGCCATCTGTTG
TTTGCCCCTCCCCCGTGCCTTCCTTGACCCTGGAAGGTGCCACTCCCACTGTCCTTTCCTAATAAAATGA
GGAAATTGCATCGCATTGTCTGAGTAGGTGTCATTCTATTCTGGGGGGTGGGGTGGGGCAGGACAGCAAG
GGGGAGGATTGGGAAGACAATAGCAGGCATGCTGGGGATGCGGTGGGCTCTATGGCTTCTGAGGCGCGCC
CTCGAGTTTGCAGTAAATATTCATTGAGTTATGTTTTTGCGTGAAATTCATGTTTTGTTGGTTTTGTTCT
TTGAACACAGTGATTTTGTGTGCAACTGATGCATGGTTCATTTTGTGCACTAATAAAATATATACCTATG
TTTTGAAGAAATCATATTTTATTTTTCCAATTACGAAGGTTTCGGTGAATGCACTGATGAAGCTTGCAGG
GTTCAGTACCTCCAATAAGGTTAAGAACCACTGCTCTAGAGGGGCCCAGAGACGGAGTCACTGCCAACCG
AGACGGTCATAGCTGTTTCCTGTGTGCCGCTTCCTCGCTCACTGACTCGCTGCGCTCGGTCGTTCGGCTG
CGGCGAGCGGTATCAGCTCACTCAAAGGCGGTAATACGGTTACCCACAGAATCAGGGGATAACGCAGGAA
AGAACATGTGAGCAAAAGGCCAGCAAAAGGCCAGGAACCGTAAAAAGGCCGCGTTGCTGGCGTTTTTCCA
TAGGCTCCGCCCCCCTGACGAGCATCACAAAAATCGACGCTCAAGTCAGAGGTGGCGAAACCCGACAGGA
CTATAAAGATACCAGGCGTTTCCCCCTGGAAGCTCCCTCGTGCGCTCTCCTGTTCCGACCCTGCCGCTTA
CCGGATACCTGTCCGCCTTTCTCCCTTCGGGAAGCGTGGCGCTTTCTCATAGCTCACGCTGTAGGTATCT
CAGTTCGGTGTAGGTCGTTCGCTCCAAGCTGGGCTGTGTGCACGAACCCCCCGTTCAGCCCGACCGCTGC
GCCTTATCCGGTAACTATCGTCTTGAGTCCAACCCGGTAAGACACGACTTATCGCCACTGGCAGCAGCCA
CTGGTAACAGGATTAGCAGAGCGAGGTATGTAGGCGGTGCTACAGAGTTCTTGAAGTGGTGGCCTAACTA
CGGCTACACTAGAAGAACAGTATTTGGTATCTGCGCTCTGCTGAAGCCAGTTACCTTCGGAAAAAGAGTT
GGTAGCTCTTGATCCGGCAAACAAACCACCGCTGGTAGCGGTGGTTTTTTTGTTTGCAAGCAGCAGATTA
CGCGCAGAAAAAAAGGATCTCAAGAAGATCCTTTGATCTTTTCTACGGGGTCTGACGCTCAGTGGAACGA
AAACTCACGTTAAGGGATTTTGGTCATGAGATTATCAAAAAGGATCTTCACCTAGATCCTTTTAAATTAA
AAATGAAGTTTTAAATCAATCTAAAGTATATATGAGTAAACTTGGTCTGACAGTTACCAATGCTTAATCA
GTGAGGCACCTATCTCAGCGATCTGTCTCTTTCGTTCATCCATAGTTGCCTGACTCCCCGTCGTGTAGAT
AACTACGATACGGGAGGGCTTACCATCTGGCCCCAGTGCTGCAATAATACCGCGGGACCCACGCTCACCG
GCTCCAGATTTATCAGCAATAAACCAGCCAGCCGGAAGGGCCGAGCGCAGAAGTGGTCCTGCAACTTTAT
CCGCCTCCATCCAGTCTATTAATTGTTGCCGGGAAGCTAGAGTAAGTAGTTCGCCAGTTAATAGTTTGCG
CAACGTTGTTGCCATCGCTACAGGCATCGTGGTATCACGCTCGTCGTTTGGTATGGCTTCATTCAGCTCC
GGTTCCCAACGATCAAGGCGAGTTACATGATCCCCCATGTTGCGCAAAAAAGCGGTTAGCTCCTTCGGTC
CTCCGATCGTTGTCAGAAGTAAGTTGGCCGCCGTGTTATCACTCATGGTTATGGCAGCACTACATAATTC
TCTTACTGTCATGCCATCCGTAAGATGCTTTTCTGTGACTGGTGAGTACTCAACCAAGTCATTCTGAGAA
TAGTGTATGCGGCGACCGAGTTGCTCTTGCCCGGCGTCAATACGGGATAATACCGCGCCACATAGCAGAA
CTTTAAAAGTGCTCATCATTGGAAAACGTTCTTCGGGGCGAAAACTCTCAAGGATCTTACCGCTGTTGAG
ATCCAGTTCGATGTAACCCACTCGTGCACCCAACTGATCTTCAGCATCTTTTACTTTCACCAGCGTTTCT
GGGTGAGCAAAAACAGGAAGGCAAAATGCCGCAAAAAAGGGAATAAGGGCGACACGGAAATGTTGAATAC
TCATACTCTTCCTTTTTCAATATTATTGAAGCATTTATCAGGGTTATTGTCTCATGAGCGGATACATATT
TGAATGTATTTAG
